Addgene plasmid #243872: ptetgRNA-FRT
Purpose: sgRNA expression vector under tetR transcriptional control.
Depositing lab: Christophe Herman. Depositing organization: Baylor College of Medicine. Publication: GoldenBraid2.0 E. coli: a comprehensive and characterized toolkit for enterics. Cooke MB, Welch KT, Ramirez LD, Wen AX, Marciano DC, Herman C. Synth Biol (Oxf). 2025 Aug 14;10(1):ysaf015. doi: 10.1093/synbio/ysaf015. eCollection 2025. PubMed 40927394.
Backbone
  Vector backbone: pgRNA
  Vector type: Bacterial Expression
Growth in bacteria
  Bacterial resistance: Ampicillin, 100 μg/mL
  Growth temperature: 37°C
  Growth strain: DH5alpha
  Copy number: High Copy
Gene/Insert
  Gene/Insert name: sgRNA_FRT
  gRNA/shRNA sequence: TCCTATACTTTCTAGAGAAT
  Species: Synthetic
  Insert size (bp): 20
  Cloning method: Other
Resource information
  A portion of this plasmid was derived from a plasmid made by: pKDsgRNA-FRT
Terms and licenses: Academic/Nonprofit Terms; Industry Terms: Not Available to Industry
How to cite: ptetgRNA-FRT was a gift from Christophe Herman (Addgene plasmid # 243872 ; http://n2t.net/addgene:243872 ; RRID:Addgene_243872)
