[The description below was written by a language model from this plasmid's Addgene catalogue record and pLannotate feature annotations shown in this document.]
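Description:
ptetgRNA-FRT is a small (about 2.6 kb) bacterial sgRNA expression plasmid built on the pgRNA backbone and intended for use in E. coli and related enteric bacteria. It is maintained at high copy number through a ColE1/pUC-type origin of replication and is selected with ampicillin via a β-lactamase (AmpR) gene driven by its native bla promoter. The record notes that part of the plasmid was derived from pKDsgRNA-FRT, and that it belongs to a GoldenBraid2.0-based toolkit for enterics.

The payload is a single guide RNA cassette under TetR control. A tet operator (tetO) lies at the start of the promoter region. The adjacent short match annotated as a fragment of a tet-regulated H1 promoter most likely reflects a second operator-like element in a bacterial tet promoter rather than a true mammalian promoter, although the record does not name the promoter explicitly. Downstream is the 20-nt synthetic spacer, which the annotation software recognises as a fragment of a minimal FRT site, consistent with a guide designed to target FRT sequences. It is fused directly to the Streptococcus pyogenes Cas9 gRNA scaffold. Transcription is ended by a region containing a 5S rRNA segment and the rrnB T1 terminator, and another putative bacterial terminator insulates the cassette on the other side. The short "capTEV" hit is probably an incidental annotation match.

The plasmid encodes neither TetR nor Cas9, so both must be supplied by the host strain or a companion plasmid. Guide expression would then be repressed until a tetracycline-class inducer is added. The record does not state the specific application beyond tetR-regulated sgRNA expression. However, an FRT-directed guide would direct Cas9 or dCas9 to FRT sites, such as the scars left in a genome by FLP-mediated excision.
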