Features (pLannotate 1.2.2; 11 found; start..end, strand, type, name):
      7..25      +  protein_bind   tet operator: tetO; bacterial operator O2 for the tetR and tetA genes tetracycline repressor TetR
     31..50      +  promoter       H1-2O2 promoter (fragment): doxycycline-inducible variant of the human H1 RNA promoter (Henriksen et al., 2007)
     61..80      -  protein_bind   FRT (minimal) (fragment): supports FLP-mediated excision but not integration (Turan and Bode, 2011) FLP recombinase from the Saccharomyces cerevisiae 2μ plasmid
     81..156     +  misc_RNA       gRNA scaffold: guide RNA scaffold for the Streptococcus pyogenes CRISPR/Cas9 system
    222..239     +  CDS            capTEV™ (fragment): composite tag for in vivo biotinylation, TEV protease cleavage, and 6xHis tagging
    346..461     +  ncRNA          5S rRNA: Accession: RF00001 - 5S ribosomal RNA
    465..511     +  terminator     rrnB T1 terminator: transcription terminator T1 from the E. coli rrnB gene
    735..1323    -  rep_origin     ori: high-copy-number ColE1/pMB1/pBR322/pUC origin of replication
   1494..2354    -  CDS            AmpR: β-lactamase; bla; confers resistance to ampicillin, carbenicillin, and related antibiotics
   2355..2459    -  promoter       AmpR promoter: bla
   2549..2592    -  terminator     bacterial terminator: putative bacterial transcription terminator
>Addgene plasmid #243872 | ptetgRNA-FRT | addgene full sequence | sequence record 488066 | Addgene NGS Result
AATTCTTCCCTATCAGTGATAGAGATTGACATCCCTATCAGTGATAGAGATACTGAGCACTCCTATACTT
TCTAGAGAATGTTTTAGAGCTAGAAATAGCAAGTTAAAATAAGGCTAGTCCGTTATCAACTTGAAAAAGT
GGCACCGAGTCGGTGCTTTTTTTGAAGCTTGGGCCCGAACAAAAACTCATCTCAGAAGAGGATCTGAATA
GCGCCGTCGACCATCATCATCATCATCATTGAGTTTAAACGGTCTCCAGCTTGGCTGTTTTGGCGGATGA
GAGAAGATTTTCAGCCTGATACAGATTAAATCAGAACGCAGAAGCGGTCTGATAAAACAGAATTTGCCTG
GCGGCAGTAGCGCGGTGGTCCCACCTGACCCCATGCCGAACTCAGAAGTGAAACGCCGTAGCGCCGATGG
TAGTGTGGGGTCTCCCCATGCGAGAGTAGGGAACTGCCAGGCATCAAATAAAACGAAAGGCTCAGTCGAA
AGACTGGGCCTTTCGTTTTATCTGTTGTTTGTCGGTGAACTGGATCCTTACTCGAGTCTAGACTGCAGGC
TTCCTCGCTCACTGACTCGCTGCGCTCGGTCGTTCGGCTGCGGCGAGCGGTATCAGCTCACTCAAAGGCG
GTAATACGGTTATCCACAGAATCAGGGGATAACGCAGGAAAGAACATGTGAGCAAAAGGCCAGCAAAAGG
CCAGGAACCGTAAAAAGGCCGCGTTGCTGGCGTTTTTCCACAGGCTCCGCCCCCCTGACGAGCATCACAA
AAATCGACGCTCAAGTCAGAGGTGGCGAAACCCGACAGGACTATAAAGATACCAGGCGTTTCCCCCTGGA
AGCTCCCTCGTGCGCTCTCCTGTTCCGACCCTGCCGCTTACCGGATACCTGTCCGCCTTTCTCCCTTCGG
GAAGCGTGGCGCTTTCTCATAGCTCACGCTGTAGGTATCTCAGTTCGGTGTAGGTCGTTCGCTCCAAGCT
GGGCTGTGTGCACGAACCCCCCGTTCAGCCCGACCGCTGCGCCTTATCCGGTAACTATCGTCTTGAGTCC
AACCCGGTAAGACACGACTTATCGCCACTGGCAGCAGCCACTGGTAACAGGATTAGCAGAGCGAGGTATG
TAGGCGGTGCTACAGAGTTCTTGAAGTGGTGGCCTAACTACGGCTACACTAGAAGAACAGTATTTGGTAT
CTGCGCTCTGCTGAAGCCAGTTACCTTCGGAAAAAGAGTTGGTAGCTCTTGATCCGGCAAACAAACCACC
GCTGGTAGCGGTGGTTTTTTTGTTTGCAAGCAGCAGATTACGCGCAGAAAAAAAGGATCTCAAGAAGATC
CTTTGATCTTTTCTACGGGGTCTGACGCTCAGTGGAACGAAAACTCACGTTAAGGGATTTTGGTCATGAG
ATTATCAAAAAGGATCTTCACCTAGATCCTTTTAAATTAAAAATGAAGTTTTAAATCAATCTAAAGTATA
TATGAGTAAACTTGGTCTGACAGTTACCAATGCTTAATCAGTGAGGCACCTATCTCAGCGATCTGTCTAT
TTCGTTCATCCATAGTTGCCTGACTCCCCGTCGTGTAGATAACTACGATACGGGAGGGCTTACCATCTGG
CCCCAGTGCTGCAATGATACCGCGAGACCCACGCTCACCGGCTCCAGATTTATCAGCAATAAACCAGCCA
GCCGGAAGGGCCGAGCGCAGAAGTGGTCCTGCAACTTTATCCGCCTCCATCCAGTCTATTAATTGTTGCC
GGGAAGCTAGAGTAAGTAGTTCGCCAGTTAATAGTTTGCGCAACGTTGTTGCCATTGCTACAGGCATCGT
GGTGTCACGCTCGTCGTTTGGTATGGCTTCATTCAGCTCCGGTTCCCAACGATCAAGGCGAGTTACATGA
TCCCCCATGTTGTGCAAAAAAGCGGTTAGCTCCTTCGGTCCTCCGATCGTTGTCAGAAGTAAGTTGGCCG
CAGTGTTATCACTCATGGTTATGGCAGCACTGCATAATTCTCTTACTGTCATGCCATCCGTAAGATGCTT
TTCTGTGACTGGTGAGTACTCAACCAAGTCATTCTGAGAATAGTGTATGCGGCGACCGAGTTGCTCTTGC
CCGGCGTCAATACGGGATAATACCGCGCCACATAGCAGAACTTTAAAAGTGCTCATCATTGGAAAACGTT
CTTCGGGGCGAAAACTCTCAAGGATCTTACCGCTGTTGAGATCCAGTTCGATGTAACCCACTCGTGCACC
CAACTGATCTTCAGCATCTTTTACTTTCACCAGCGTTTCTGGGTGAGCAAAAACAGGAAGGCAAAATGCC
GCAAAAAAGGGAATAAGGGCGACACGGAAATGTTGAATACTCATACTCTTCCTTTTTCAATATTATTGAA
GCATTTATCAGGGTTATTGTCTCATGAGCGGATACATATTTGAATGTATTTAGAAAAATAAACAAATAGG
GGTTCCGCGCACATTTCCCCGAAAAGTGCCACCTGACGTCTAAGAAACCATTATTATCATGACATTAACC
TATAAAAATAGGCGTATCACGAGGCAGAATTTCAGATAAAAAAAATCCTTAGCTTTCGCTAAGGATGATT
TCTGG
